>Addgene plasmid #48239 | pAC153-dual-dCas9VP96-sgExpression | depositor full sequence | sequence record 69546 | pAC153-dual-dCas9VP96-sgExpression sequence 8703 bps
GAGGGCCTATTTCCCATGATTCCTTCATATTTGCATATACGATACAAGGCTGTTAGAGAGATAATTGGAA
TTAATTTGACTGTAAACACAAAGATATTAGTACAAAATACGTGACGTAGAAAGTAATAATTTCTTGGGTA
GTTTGCAGTTTTAAAATTATGTTTTAAAATGGACTATCATATGCTTACCGTAACTTGAAAGTATTTCGAT
TTCTTGGCTTTATATATCTTGTGGAAAGGACGAAACACCGGGTCTTCGAGAAGACCTGTTTTAGAGCTAG
AAATAGCAAGTTAAAATAAGGCTAGTCCGTTATCAACTTGAAAAAGTGGCACCGAGTCGGTGCTTTTTTG
TTTTAGAGCTAGAAATAGCAAGTTAAAATAAGGCTAGTCCGTTTTTAGCGCGTGCGCCAATTCTGCAGAC
AAATGGCTCTAGAGGTACCCGTTACATAACTTACGGTAAATGGCCCGCCTGGCTGACCGCCCAACGACCC
CCGCCCATTGACGTCAATAGTAACGCCAATAGGGACTTTCCATTGACGTCAATGGGTGGAGTATTTACGG
TAAACTGCCCACTTGGCAGTACATCAAGTGTATCATATGCCAAGTACGCCCCCTATTGACGTCAATGACG
GTAAATGGCCCGCCTGGCATTGTGCCCAGTACATGACCTTATGGGACTTTCCTACTTGGCAGTACATCTA
CGTATTAGTCATCGCTATTACCATGGTCGAGGTGAGCCCCACGTTCTGCTTCACTCTCCCCATCTCCCCC
CCCTCCCCACCCCCAATTTTGTATTTATTTATTTTTTAATTATTTTGTGCAGCGATGGGGGCGGGGGGGG
GGGGGGGGCGCGCGCCAGGCGGGGCGGGGCGGGGCGAGGGGCGGGGCGGGGCGAGGCGGAGAGGTGCGGC
GGCAGCCAATCAGAGCGGCGCGCTCCGAAAGTTTCCTTTTATGGCGAGGCGGCGGCGGCGGCGGCCCTAT
AAAAAGCGAAGCGCGCGGCGGGCGGGAGTCGCTGCGACGCTGCCTTCGCCCCGTGCCCCGCTCCGCCGCC
GCCTCGCGCCGCCCGCCCCGGCTCTGACTGACCGCGTTACTCCCACAGGTGAGCGGGCGGGACGGCCCTT
CTCCTCCGGGCTGTAATTAGCTGAGCAAGAGGTAAGGGTTTAAGGGATGGTTGGTTGGTGGGGTATTAAT
GTTTAATTACCTGGAGCACCTGCCTGAAATCACTTTTTTTCAGGTTGGACCGGTGCCACCATGTACCCAT
ACGATGTTCCAGATTACGCTTCGCCGAAGAAAAAGCGCAAGGTCGAAGCGTCCGACAAGAAGTACAGCAT
CGGCCTGGCCATCGGCACCAACTCTGTGGGCTGGGCCGTGATCACCGACGAGTACAAGGTGCCCAGCAAG
AAATTCAAGGTGCTGGGCAACACCGACCGGCACAGCATCAAGAAGAACCTGATCGGAGCCCTGCTGTTCG
ACAGCGGCGAAACAGCCGAGGCCACCCGGCTGAAGAGAACCGCCAGAAGAAGATACACCAGACGGAAGAA
CCGGATCTGCTATCTGCAAGAGATCTTCAGCAACGAGATGGCCAAGGTGGACGACAGCTTCTTCCACAGA
CTGGAAGAGTCCTTCCTGGTGGAAGAGGATAAGAAGCACGAGCGGCACCCCATCTTCGGCAACATCGTGG
ACGAGGTGGCCTACCACGAGAAGTACCCCACCATCTACCACCTGAGAAAGAAACTGGTGGACAGCACCGA
CAAGGCCGACCTGCGGCTGATCTATCTGGCCCTGGCCCACATGATCAAGTTCCGGGGCCACTTCCTGATC
GAGGGCGACCTGAACCCCGACAACAGCGACGTGGACAAGCTGTTCATCCAGCTGGTGCAGACCTACAACC
AGCTGTTCGAGGAAAACCCCATCAACGCCAGCGGCGTGGACGCCAAGGCCATCCTGTCTGCCAGACTGAG
CAAGAGCAGACGGCTGGAAAATCTGATCGCCCAGCTGCCCGGCGAGAAGAAGAATGGCCTGTTCGGCAAC
CTGATTGCCCTGAGCCTGGGCCTGACCCCCAACTTCAAGAGCAACTTCGACCTGGCCGAGGATGCCAAAC
TGCAGCTGAGCAAGGACACCTACGACGACGACCTGGACAACCTGCTGGCCCAGATCGGCGACCAGTACGC
CGACCTGTTTCTGGCCGCCAAGAACCTGTCCGACGCCATCCTGCTGAGCGACATCCTGAGAGTGAACACC
GAGATCACCAAGGCCCCCCTGAGCGCCTCTATGATCAAGAGATACGACGAGCACCACCAGGACCTGACCC
TGCTGAAAGCTCTCGTGCGGCAGCAGCTGCCTGAGAAGTACAAAGAGATTTTCTTCGACCAGAGCAAGAA
CGGCTACGCCGGCTACATTGACGGCGGAGCCAGCCAGGAAGAGTTCTACAAGTTCATCAAGCCCATCCTG
GAAAAGATGGACGGCACCGAGGAACTGCTCGTGAAGCTGAACAGAGAGGACCTGCTGCGGAAGCAGCGGA
CCTTCGACAACGGCAGCATCCCCCACCAGATCCACCTGGGAGAGCTGCACGCCATTCTGCGGCGGCAGGA
AGATTTTTACCCATTCCTGAAGGACAACCGGGAAAAGATCGAGAAGATCCTGACCTTCCGCATCCCCTAC
TACGTGGGCCCTCTGGCCAGGGGAAACAGCAGATTCGCCTGGATGACCAGAAAGAGCGAGGAAACCATCA
CCCCCTGGAACTTCGAGGAAGTGGTGGACAAGGGCGCTTCCGCCCAGAGCTTCATCGAGCGGATGACCAA
CTTCGATAAGAACCTGCCCAACGAGAAGGTGCTGCCCAAGCACAGCCTGCTGTACGAGTACTTCACCGTG
TATAACGAGCTGACCAAAGTGAAATACGTGACCGAGGGAATGAGAAAGCCCGCCTTCCTGAGCGGCGAGC
AGAAAAAGGCCATCGTGGACCTGCTGTTCAAGACCAACCGGAAAGTGACCGTGAAGCAGCTGAAAGAGGA
CTACTTCAAGAAAATCGAGTGCTTCGACTCCGTGGAAATCTCCGGCGTGGAAGATCGGTTCAACGCCTCC
CTGGGCACATACCACGATCTGCTGAAAATTATCAAGGACAAGGACTTCCTGGACAATGAGGAAAACGAGG
ACATTCTGGAAGATATCGTGCTGACCCTGACACTGTTTGAGGACAGAGAGATGATCGAGGAACGGCTGAA
AACCTATGCCCACCTGTTCGACGACAAAGTGATGAAGCAGCTGAAGCGGCGGAGATACACCGGCTGGGGC
AGGCTGAGCCGGAAGCTGATCAACGGCATCCGGGACAAGCAGTCCGGCAAGACAATCCTGGATTTCCTGA
AGTCCGACGGCTTCGCCAACAGAAACTTCATGCAGCTGATCCACGACGACAGCCTGACCTTTAAAGAGGA
CATCCAGAAAGCCCAGGTGTCCGGCCAGGGCGATAGCCTGCACGAGCACATTGCCAATCTGGCCGGCAGC
CCCGCCATTAAGAAGGGCATCCTGCAGACAGTGAAGGTGGTGGACGAGCTCGTGAAAGTGATGGGCCGGC
ACAAGCCCGAGAACATCGTGATCGAAATGGCCAGAGAGAACCAGACCACCCAGAAGGGACAGAAGAACAG
CCGCGAGAGAATGAAGCGGATCGAAGAGGGCATCAAAGAGCTGGGCAGCCAGATCCTGAAAGAACACCCC
GTGGAAAACACCCAGCTGCAGAACGAGAAGCTGTACCTGTACTACCTGCAGAATGGGCGGGATATGTACG
TGGACCAGGAACTGGACATCAACCGGCTGTCCGACTACGATGTGGACGCCATCGTGCCTCAGAGCTTTCT
GAAGGACGACTCCATCGACAACAAGGTGCTGACCAGAAGCGACAAGAACCGGGGCAAGAGCGACAACGTG
CCCTCCGAAGAGGTCGTGAAGAAGATGAAGAACTACTGGCGGCAGCTGCTGAACGCCAAGCTGATTACCC
AGAGAAAGTTCGACAATCTGACCAAGGCCGAGAGAGGCGGCCTGAGCGAACTGGATAAGGCCGGCTTCAT
CAAGAGACAGCTGGTGGAAACCCGGCAGATCACAAAGCACGTGGCACAGATCCTGGACTCCCGGATGAAC
ACTAAGTACGACGAGAATGACAAGCTGATCCGGGAAGTGAAAGTGATCACCCTGAAGTCCAAGCTGGTGT
CCGATTTCCGGAAGGATTTCCAGTTTTACAAAGTGCGCGAGATCAACAACTACCACCACGCCCACGACGC
CTACCTGAACGCCGTCGTGGGAACCGCCCTGATCAAAAAGTACCCTAAGCTGGAAAGCGAGTTCGTGTAC
GGCGACTACAAGGTGTACGACGTGCGGAAGATGATCGCCAAGAGCGAGCAGGAAATCGGCAAGGCTACCG
CCAAGTACTTCTTCTACAGCAACATCATGAACTTTTTCAAGACCGAGATTACCCTGGCCAACGGCGAGAT
CCGGAAGCGGCCTCTGATCGAGACAAACGGCGAAACCGGGGAGATCGTGTGGGATAAGGGCCGGGATTTT
GCCACCGTGCGGAAAGTGCTGAGCATGCCCCAAGTGAATATCGTGAAAAAGACCGAGGTGCAGACAGGCG
GCTTCAGCAAAGAGTCTATCCTGCCCAAGAGGAACAGCGATAAGCTGATCGCCAGAAAGAAGGACTGGGA
CCCTAAGAAGTACGGCGGCTTCGACAGCCCCACCGTGGCCTATTCTGTGCTGGTGGTGGCCAAAGTGGAA
AAGGGCAAGTCCAAGAAACTGAAGAGTGTGAAAGAGCTGCTGGGGATCACCATCATGGAAAGAAGCAGCT
TCGAGAAGAATCCCATCGACTTTCTGGAAGCCAAGGGCTACAAAGAAGTGAAAAAGGACCTGATCATCAA
GCTGCCTAAGTACTCCCTGTTCGAGCTGGAAAACGGCCGGAAGAGAATGCTGGCCTCTGCCGGCGAACTG
CAGAAGGGAAACGAACTGGCCCTGCCCTCCAAATATGTGAACTTCCTGTACCTGGCCAGCCACTATGAGA
AGCTGAAGGGCTCCCCCGAGGATAATGAGCAGAAACAGCTGTTTGTGGAACAGCACAAGCACTACCTGGA
CGAGATCATCGAGCAGATCAGCGAGTTCTCCAAGAGAGTGATCCTGGCCGACGCTAATCTGGACAAAGTG
CTGTCCGCCTACAACAAGCACCGGGATAAGCCCATCAGAGAGCAGGCCGAGAATATCATCCACCTGTTTA
CCCTGACCAATCTGGGAGCCCCTGCCGCCTTCAAGTACTTTGACACCACCATCGACCGGAAGAGGTACAC
CAGCACCAAAGAGGTGCTGGACGCCACCCTGATCCACCAGAGCATCACCGGCCTGTACGAGACACGGATC
GACCTGTCTCAGCTGGGAGGCGACAGCCCCAAGAAGAAGAGAAAGGTGGAGGCCAGCGGGCCGGCCGGAT
CCGGGCGCGCCGACGCGCTGGACGATTTCGATCTCGACATGCTGGGTTCTGATGCCCTCGATGACTTTGA
CCTGGATATGTTGGGAAGCGACGCATTGGATGACTTTGATCTGGACATGCTCGGCTCCGATGCTCTGGAC
GATTTCGATCTCGATATGTTAGGGTCAGACGCACTGGATGATTTCGACCTTGATATGTTGGGAAGCGATG
CCCTTGATGATTTCGATTTGGATATGTTGTATATCGATTGATTAATTAAGAATTCCTAGAGCTCGCTGAT
CAGCCTCGACTGTGCCTTCTAGTTGCCAGCCATCTGTTGTTTGCCCCTCCCCCGTGCCTTCCTTGACCCT
GGAAGGTGCCACTCCCACTGTCCTTTCCTAATAAAATGAGGAAATTGCATCGCATTGTCTGAGTAGGTGT
CATTCTATTCTGGGGGGTGGGGTGGGGCAGGACAGCAAGGGGGAGGATTGGGAAGAGAATAGCAGGCATG
CTGGGGAGCGGCCGCAGGAACCCCTAGTGATGGAGTTGGCCACTCCCTCTCTGCGCGCTCGCTCGCTCAC
TGAGGCCGGGCGACCAAAGGTCGCCCGACGCCCGGGCTTTGCCCGGGCGGCCTCAGTGAGCGAGCGAGCG
CGCAGCTGCCTGCAGGGGCGCCTGATGCGGTATTTTCTCCTTACGCATCTGTGCGGTATTTCACACCGCA
TA
[142 nt withheld, positions 6163-6304]
C
[141 nt withheld, positions 6306-6446]
CCTTTGACGTTGGAGTCCACGTTCTTT
[37 nt withheld, positions 6474-6510]
ACCCTATCTCGGGCTATTCTTTTGATTTATAAGGGATTTTGCCGATTTCGGCCTATTGGTTAAAAAATGA
GCTGATTTAACAAAAATTTAACGCGAATTTTAACAAAATATTAACGTTTACAATTTTATGGTGCACTCTC
AGTACAATCTGCTCTGATGCCGCATAGTTAAGCCAGCCCCGACACCCGCCAACACCCGCTGACGCGCCCT
GACGGGCTTGTCTGCTCCCGGCATCCGCTTACAGACAAGCTGTGACCGTCTCCGGGAGCTGCATGTGTCA
GAGGTTTTCACCGTCATCACCGAAACGCGCGAGACGAAAGGGCCTCGTGATACGCCTATTTTTATAGGTT
AATGTCATGATAATAATGGTTTCTTAGACGTCAGGTGGCACTTTTCGGGGAAATGTGCGCGGAACCCCTA
TTTGTTTATTTTTCTAAATACATTCAAATATGTATCCGCTCATGAGACAATAACCCTGATAAATGCTTCA
ATAATATTGAAAAAGGAAGAGTATGAGTATTCAACATTTCCGTGTCGCCCTTATTCCCTTTTTTGCGGCA
TTTTGCCTTCCTGTTTTTGCTCACCCAGAAACGCTGGTGAAAGTAAAAGATGCTGAAGATCAGTTGGGTG
CACGAGTGGGTTACATCGAACTGGATCTCAACAGCGGTAAGATCCTTGAGAGTTTTCGCCCCGAAGAACG
TTTTCCAATGATGAGCACTTTTAAAGTTCTGCTATGTGGCGCGGTATTATCCCGTATTGACGCCGGGCAA
GAGCAACTCGGTCGCCGCATACACTATTCTCAGAATGACTTGGTTGAGTACTCACCAGTCACAGAAAAGC
ATCTTACGGATGGCATGACAGTAAGAGAATTATGCAGTGCTGCCATAACCATGAGTGATAACACTGCGGC
CAACTTACTTCTGACAACGATCGGAGGACCGAAGGAGCTAACCGCTTTTTTGCACAACATGGGGGATCAT
GTAACTCGCCTTGATCGTTGGGAACCGGAGCTGAATGAAGCCATACCAAACGACGAGCGTGACACCACGA
TGCCTGTAGCAATGGCAACAACGTTGCGCAAACTATTAACTGGCGAACTACTTACTCTAGCTTCCCGGCA
ACAATTAATAGACTGGATGGAGGCGGATAAAGTTGCAGGACCACTTCTGCGCTCGGCCCTTCCGGCTGGC
TGGTTTATTGCTGATAAATCTGGAGCCGGTGAGCGTGGAAGCCGCGGTATCATTGCAGCACTGGGGCCAG
ATGGTAAGCCCTCCCGTATCGTAGTTATCTACACGACGGGGAGTCAGGCAACTATGGATGAACGAAATAG
ACAGATCGCTGAGATAGGTGCCTCACTGATTAAGCATTGGTAACTGTCAGACCAAGTTTACTCATATATA
CTTTAGATTGATTTAAAACTTCATTTTTAATTTAAAAGGATCTAGGTGAAGATCCTTTTTGATAATCTCA
TGACCAAAATCCCTTAACGTGAGTTTTCGTTCCACTGAGCGTCAGACCCCGTAGAAAAGATCAAAGGATC
TTCTTGAGATCCTTTTTTTCTGCGCGTAATCTGCTGCTTGCAAACAAAAAAACCACCGCTACCAGCGGTG
GTTTGTTTGCCGGATCAAGAGCTACCAACTCTTTTTCCGAAGGTAACTGGCTTCAGCAGAGCGCAGATAC
CAAATACTGTCCTTCTAGTGTAGCCGTAGTTAGGCCACCACTTCAAGAACTCTGTAGCACCGCCTACATA
CCTCGCTCTGCTAATCCTGTTACCAGTGGCTGCTGCCAGTGGCGATAAGTCGTGTCTTACCGGGTTGGAC
TCAAGACGATAGTTACCGGATAAGGCGCAGCGGTCGGGCTGAACGGGGGGTTCGTGCACACAGCCCAGCT
TGGAGCGAACGACCTACACCGAACTGAGATACCTACAGCGTGAGCTATGAGAAAGCGCCACGCTTCCCGA
AGGGAGAAAGGCGGACAGGTATCCGGTAAGCGGCAGGGTCGGAACAGGAGAGCGCACGAGGGAGCTTCCA
GGGGGAAACGCCTGGTATCTTTATAGTCCTGTCGGGTTTCGCCACCTCTGACTTGAGCGTCGATTTTTGT
GATGCTCGTCAGGGGGGCGGAGCCTATGGAAAAACGCCAGCAACGCGGCCTTTTTACGGTTCCTGGCCTT
TTGCTGGCCTTTTGCTCACATGT
Features (pLannotate 1.2.2; 18 found; start..end, strand, type, name):
      1..241     +  promoter       U6 promoter: RNA polymerase III promoter for human U6 snRNA
    268..343     +  misc_RNA       gRNA scaffold: guide RNA scaffold for the Streptococcus pyogenes CRISPR/Cas9 system
    350..393     +  misc_RNA       gRNA scaffold (fragment): guide RNA scaffold for the Streptococcus pyogenes CRISPR/Cas9 system
    440..725     +  enhancer       CMV enhancer: human cytomegalovirus immediate early enhancer; contains an 18-bp deletion relative to the standard CMV enhancer
    727..1004    +  promoter       chicken β-actin promoter: No description available
   1005..1233    +  intron         hybrid intron: hybrid between chicken β-actin (CBA) and minute virus of mice (MMV) introns (Gray et al., 2011)
   1254..1281    +  CDS            3xHA (fragment): three tandem HA epitope tags
   1314..5414    +  CDS            Cas9: Cas9 (Csn1) endonuclease from the Streptococcus pyogenes Type II CRISPR/Cas system generates RNA-guided double strand breaks in DNA
   5472..5699    +  CDS            VP96: 6 tandem repeats of the minimal activation domain of herpes simplex virus VP16 (Cheng et al., 2013)
   5750..5861    +  polyA_signal   bGH poly(A) signal: bovine growth hormone polyadenylation signal
   5966..6106    +  repeat_region  AAV2 ITR: inverted terminal repeat of adeno-associated virus serotype 2 inverted
   6111..6162    -  misc_feature   bom (fragment): basis of mobility region from pBR322
   6181..6561    +  rep_origin     M13 ori (sequence partly withheld): M13 bacteriophage origin of replication; arrow indicates direction of (+) strand synthesis
   6637..6686    -  misc_feature   bom (fragment): basis of mobility region from pBR322
   6788..6823    -  CDS            rop (fragment): Rop protein, which maintains plasmids at low copy number; rop
   6918..7022    +  promoter       AmpR promoter: bla
   7023..7883    +  CDS            AmpR: β-lactamase; bla; confers resistance to ampicillin, carbenicillin, and related antibiotics
   8054..8642    +  rep_origin     ori: high-copy-number ColE1/pMB1/pBR322/pUC origin of replication
