[The description below was written by a language model from this plasmid's Addgene catalogue record and pLannotate feature annotations shown in this document.]
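Description:
pAC153-dual-dCas9VP96-sgExpression is an 8.7 kb mammalian expression plasmid built on the pX335 backbone that delivers both components of an RNA-guided transcriptional activator ("CRISPR-on") from a single vector. It is propagated in E. coli using a high-copy ColE1/pUC-type origin and selected with ampicillin through the β-lactamase gene. The backbone also carries an M13/f1 phage origin. A single AAV2 inverted terminal repeat is annotated downstream of the expression cassette, a remnant of the parental vector; with only one ITR annotated, the record gives no indication that the plasmid is intended for AAV packaging.

The first cassette uses the human U6 RNA polymerase III promoter to drive a Streptococcus pyogenes guide RNA scaffold. The targeting spacer is not preloaded and is cloned by the user into a BbsI site between the promoter and the scaffold. The second cassette uses a hybrid promoter (CMV enhancer, chicken β-actin promoter and a hybrid CBA/MVM intron) to express nuclease-dead Cas9 carrying the D10A and H840A mutations, which abolish DNA cleavage while preserving guide-directed DNA binding. This dCas9 bears an N-terminal HA epitope tag for detection and a C-terminal VP96 domain, six tandem copies of the minimal herpes simplex virus VP16 activation domain, and the transcript ends at a bovine growth hormone polyadenylation signal. No mammalian selection marker or fluorescent reporter is annotated.

When transfected into mammalian cells with a spacer directed at a promoter region, the sgRNA recruits dCas9-VP96 to that site to upregulate the endogenous gene. The associated work describes using this system for multiplexed activation of endogenous genes.
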