Addgene plasmid #48239: pAC153-dual-dCas9VP96-sgExpression
Purpose: Dual expression construct expressing both dCas9VP96 and sgRNA from separate promoters
Depositing lab: Rudolf Jaenisch. Depositing organization: Whitehead Institute for Biomedical Research. Publication: Multiplexed activation of endogenous genes by CRISPR-on, an RNA-guided transcriptional activator system. Cheng AW, Wang H, Yang H, Shi L, Katz Y, Theunissen TW, Rangarajan S, Shivalila CS, Dadon DB, Jaenisch R. Cell Res. 2013 Aug 27. doi: 10.1038/cr.2013.122. PubMed 23979020.
Backbone
  Vector backbone: pX335 (Addgene #42335)
  Vector type: Mammalian Expression, CRISPR
Growth in bacteria
  Bacterial resistance: Ampicillin, 100 μg/mL
  Growth temperature: 37°C
  Growth strain: DH5alpha
  Copy number: Unknown
Gene/Insert
  Gene/Insert name: dCas9
  Species: Synthetic
  Mutation: D10A H840A
  Tag / fusion protein: HA-tag (N terminal on insert); VP96 (C terminal on insert)
Terms and licenses: Academic/Nonprofit Terms; Industry Terms: Not Available to Industry
Depositor comments: Clone sgRNA spacer into BbsI site. Sequence using LKO5' primer: GACTATCATATGCTTACCGT For more information including protocols and updates, please go to http://www.crispr-on.org
How to cite: pAC153-dual-dCas9VP96-sgExpression was a gift from Rudolf Jaenisch (Addgene plasmid # 48239 ; http://n2t.net/addgene:48239 ; RRID:Addgene_48239)
