>Addgene plasmid #48239 | pAC153-dual-dCas9VP96-sgExpression | addgene partial sequence | sequence record 71030 | pCBhProF2 5'-agggtttaagggatggttgg
TCACTTTTTTTCAGGTTGGACCGGTGCCACCATGTACCCATACGATGTTCCAGATTACGCTTCGCCGAAG
AAAAAGCGCAAGGTCGAAGCGTCCGACAAGAAGTACAGCATCGGCCTGGCCATCGGCACCAACTCTGTGG
GCTGGGCCGTGATCACCGACGAGTACAAGGTGCCCAGCAAGAAATTCAAGGTGCTGGGCAACACCGACCG
GCACAGCATCAAGAAGAACCTGATCGGAGCCCTGCTGTTCGACAGCGGCGAAACAGCCGAGGCCACCCGG
CTGAAGAGAACCGCCAGAAGAAGATACACCAGACGGAAGAACCGGATCTGCTATCTGCAAGAGATCTTCA
GCAACGAGATGGCCAAGGTGGACGACAGCTTCTTCCACAGACTGGAAGAGTCCTTCCTGGTGGAAGAGGA
TAAGAAGCACGAGCGGCACCCCATCTTCGGCAACATCGTGGACGAGGTGGCCTACCACGAGAAGTACCCC
ACCATCTACCACCTGAGAAAGAAACTGGTGGACAGCACCGACAAGGCCGACCTGCGGCTGATCTATCTGG
CCCTGGCCCACATGATCAAGTTCCGGGGCCACTTCCTGATCGAGGGCGACCTGAACCCCGACAACAGCGA
CGTGGACAAGCTGTTCATCCAGCTGGTGCAGACCTACAACCAGCTGTTCGAGGAAAACCCCATCAACGCC
AGCGGCGTGGACGCCAAGGCCATCCTGTCTGCCAGACTGAGCAAGAGCAGACGGCTGGAAAATCTGATC
