>Addgene plasmid #48239 | pAC153-dual-dCas9VP96-sgExpression | addgene partial sequence | sequence record 71031 | pBR322ori-F 5'-GGGAAACGCCTGGTATCTTT-3'
GACTTGAGCGTCGATTTTTGTGATGCTCGTCAGGGGGGCGGAGCCTATGGAAAAACGCCAGCAACGCGGC
CTTTTTACGGTTCCTGGCCTTTTGCTGGCCTTTTGCTCACATGTGAGGGCCTATTTCCCATGATTCCTTC
ATATTTGCATATACGATACAAGGCTGTTAGAGAGATAATTGGAATTAATTTGACTGTAAACACAAAGATA
TTAGTACAAAATACGTGACGTAGAAAGTAATAATTTCTTGGGTAGTTTGCAGTTTTAAAATTATGTTTTA
AAATGGACTATCATATGCTTACCGTAACTTGAAAGTATTTCGATTTCTTGGCTTTATATATCTTGTGGAA
AGGACGAAACACCGGGTCTTCGAGAAGACCTGTTTTAGAGCTAGAAATAGCAAGTTAAAATAAGGCTAGT
CCGTTATCAACTTGAAAAAGTGGCACCGAGTCGGTGCTTTTTTGTTTTAGAGCTAGAAATAGCAAGTTAA
AATAAGGCTAGTCCGTTTTTAGCGCGTGCGCCAATTCTGCAGACAAATGGCTCTAGAGGTACCCGTTACA
TAACTTACGGTAAATGGCCCGCCTGGCTGACCGCCCAACGACCCCCGCCCATTGACGTCAATAGTAACGC
CAATAGGGACTTTCCATTGACGTCAATGGGTGGAGTATTTACGGTAAACTGCCCACTTGGCAGTACATCA
AGTGTATCATATGCCAAGTACGCCCCCTATTGACGTCAATGACGGTAAATGGCCCGCCTGGCATTGTGCC
CAGTACATGACCTTATGGGACTTTCCTACTTGGCAGTACATCTACGTATTAGTCATCGCTATTACCATGG
