>Addgene plasmid #48239 | pAC153-dual-dCas9VP96-sgExpression | addgene partial sequence | sequence record 71032 | dCas9-R2 5'-GGGTTTCCACCAGCTGTCTC
TCGCTCAGGCCGCCTCTCTCGGCCTTGGTCAGATTGTCGAACTTTCTCTGGGTAATCAGCTTGGCGTTCA
GCAGCTGCCGCCAGTAGTTCTTCATCTTCTTCACGACCTCTTCGGAGGGCACGTTGTCGCTCTTGCCCCG
GTTCTTGTCGCTTCTGGTCAGCACCTTGTTGTCGATGGAGTCGTCCTTCAGAAAGCTCTGAGGCACGATG
GCGTCCACATCGTAGTCGGACAGCCGGTTGATGTCCAGTTCCTGGTCCACGTACATATCCCGCCCATTCT
GCAGGTAGTACAGGTACAGCTTCTCGTTCTGCAGCTGGGTGTTTTCCACGGGGTGTTCTTTCAGGATCTG
GCTGCCCAGCTCTTTGATGCCCTCTTCGATCCGCTTCATTCTCTCGCGGCTGTTCTTCTGTCCCTTCTGG
GTGGTCTGGTTCTCTCTGGCCATTTCGATCACGATGTTCTCGGGCTTGTGCCGGCCCATCACTTTCACGA
GCTCGTCCACCACCTTCACTGTCTGCAGGATGCCCTTCTTAATGGCGGGGCTGCCGGCCAGATTGGCAAT
GTGCTCGTGCAGGCTATCGCCCTGGCCGGACACCTGGGCTTTCTGGATGTCCTCTTTAAAGGTCAGGCTG
TCGTCGTGGATCAGCTGCATGAAGTTTCTGTTGGCGAAGCCGTCGGACTTCAGGAAATCCAGGATTGTCT
TGCCGGACTGCTTGTCCCGGATGCCGTTGATCAGCTTCCGGCTCAGCCTGCCCCAGCCGGTGTATCTCCG
CCGCTTCAGCTGCTTCATCACTTTGTCGTCGAACAGGTGGGCATAGGTTTTCAGCCGTTCCTCGATCATC
TCTCTGTCCTCAAACAGTGT
