>Addgene plasmid #48239 | pAC153-dual-dCas9VP96-sgExpression | addgene partial sequence | sequence record 71033 | BGH-rev 5'-TAGAAGGCACAGTCGAGG-3'
TTATTAATCAATCGATATACAACATATCCAAATCGAAATCATCAAGGGCATCGCTTCCCAACATATCAAG
GTCGAAATCATCCAGTGCGTCTGACCCTAACATATCGAGATCGAAATCGTCCAGAGCATCGGAGCCGAGC
ATGTCCAGATCAAAGTCATCCAATGCGTCGCTTCCCAACATATCCAGGTCAAAGTCATCGAGGGCATCAG
AACCCAGCATGTCGAGATCGAAATCGTCCAGCGCGTCGGCGCGCCCGGATCCGGCCGGCCCGCTGGCCTC
CACCTTTCTCTTCTTCTTGGGGCTGTCGCCTCCCAGCTGAGACAGGTCGATCCGTGTCTCGTACAGGCCG
GTGATGCTCTGGTGGATCAGGGTGGCGTCCAGCACCTCTTTGGTGCTGGTGTACCTCTTCCGGTCGATGG
TGGTGTCAAAGTACTTGAAGGCGGCAGGGGCTCCCAGATTGGTCAGGGTAAACAGGTGGATGATATTCTC
GGCCTGCTCTCTGATGGGCTTATCCCGGTGCTTGTTGTAGGCGGACAGCACTTTGTCCAGATTAGCGTCG
GCCAGGATCACTCTCTTGGAGAACTCGCTGATCTGCTCGATGATCTCGTCCAGGTAGTGCTTGTGCTGTT
CCACAAACAGCTGTTTCTGCTCATTATCCTCGGGGGAGCCCTTCAGCTTCTCATAGTGGCTGGCCAGGTA
CAGGAAGTTCACATATTTGGAGGGCAGGGCCAGTTCGTTTCCCTTCTGCAGTTCGCCGGCAGA
